>Addgene plasmid #163022 | (364) SB KRAB-SadCas9 | addgene full sequence | sequence record 320905 | Addgene NGS Result
CAGTTGAAGTCGGAAGTTTACATACACTTAAGTTGGAGTCATTAAAACTCGTTTTTCAACTACTCCACAA
ATTTCTTGTTAACAAACAATAGTTTTGGCAAGTCAGTTAGGACATCTACTTTGTGCATGACACAAGTCAT
TTTTCCAACAATTGTTTACAGACAGATTATTTCACTTATAATTCACTGTATCACAATTCCAGTGGGTCAG
AAGTTTACATACACTAAGTTCGACTCCTCTGCAGAATGCGGCGATGTTTCGGTAAGGGGTCCGCTATCTA
GACGAGTTTACTCCCTATCAGTGATAGAGAACGTATGTCGAGTTTACTCCCTATCAGTGATAGAGAACGA
TGTCGAGTTTACTCCCTATCAGTGATAGAGAACGTATGTCGAGTTTACTCCCTATCAGTGATAGAGAACG
TATGTCGAGTTTACTCCCTATCAGTGATAGAGAACGTATGTCGAGTTTATCCCTATCAGTGATAGAGAAC
GTATGTCGAGTTTACTCCCTATCAGTGATAGAGAACGTATGTCGATTAGGCGTGTACGGTGGGCGCCTAT
AAAAGCAGAGCTCGTTTAGTGAACCGTCAGATCGCCTGGAGCCAATTCCAACTCTTTTGCCTTATACCTA
CTTTCCGTACCACTTCCTACCCTCGAAAGGCCTCTGAGAATTCGCCACCATGCGGACACTAGTGACCTTC
AAGGATGTATTTGTGGACTTCACCAGGGAGGAGTGGAAGCTGCTGGACACTGCTCAGCAGATCGTGTACA
GAAATGTGATGCTGGAGAACTATAAGAACCTGGTTTCCTTGGGTTATCAGCTTACTAAGCCAGATGTGAT
CCTCCGGTTGGAGAAGGGAGAAGAGCCCGGCGGTTCCGGCGGAGGGTCCATGGGCAAACGGAACTACATC
CTGGGGCTTGCCATTGGGATAACCAGCGTTGGCTACGGAATTATTGATTATGAGACACGCGATGTGATTG
ACGCCGGGGTTAGGCTGTTCAAAGAGGCCAACGTTGAAAACAACGAGGGAAGACGGAGTAAGCGCGGAGC
AAGAAGACTCAAGCGCAGACGGAGACATCGGATTCAGAGGGTGAAAAAGCTGCTCTTCGATTACAATCTC
CTGACCGATCATAGTGAGCTGAGCGGAATCAACCCCTACGAGGCGCGAGTGAAAGGGCTTTCCCAGAAGC
TGTCCGAAGAGGAGTTCTCCGCCGCGTTGCTGCACCTGGCCAAACGGAGGGGGGTTCACAATGTAAACGA
AGTGGAGGAGGACACGGGCAATGAACTTAGTACGAAAGAACAGATCAGTAGGAACTCTAAGGCTCTCGAA
GAGAAATACGTCGCTGAGTTGCAGCTTGAGAGACTGAAAAAAGACGGCGAAGTACGCGGATCTATTAATA
GGTTCAAGACTTCAGATTACGTAAAGGAAGCCAAGCAGCTCCTGAAAGTACAGAAAGCGTACCATCAGCT
CGATCAGAGCTTCATCGATACCTACATAGATTTGCTGGAGACACGGAGGACATACTACGAGGGCCCAGGG
GAAGGATCTCCTTTTGGGTGGAAGGACATCAAGGAATGGTACGAGATGCTTATGGGACATTGTACATATT
TTCCGGAGGAGCTCAGGAGCGTCAAGTACGCCTACAATGCCGACCTGTACAATGCCCTCAATGACCTCAA
TAACCTCGTGATTACCAGGGACGAGAACGAGAAGCTGGAGTACTATGAAAAGTTCCAGATTATCGAGAAT
GTGTTTAAGCAGAAGAAGAAGCCGACACTTAAGCAGATTGCAAAGGAAATCCTCGTGAATGAGGAAGATA
TCAAGGGATACAGAGTGACAAGTACAGGCAAGCCCGAGTTCACAAATCTGAAGGTGTACCACGATATTAA
GGACATAACCGCACGAAAGGAGATAATCGAAAACGCTGAGCTCCTCGATCAGATCGCAAAAATTCTTACC
ATCTACCAGTCTAGTGAGGACATTCAGGAGGAACTGACTAATCTGAACAGTGAGCTCACCCAAGAGGAAA
TTGAGCAGATTTCAAACCTGAAAGGCTACACCGGGACGCACAATCTGAGCCTCAAAGCAATCAACCTCAT
TCTGGATGAACTTTGGCACACAAATGACAACCAAATTGCCATATTCAACCGCCTGAAACTGGTGCCAAAA
AAAGTGGATCTGTCACAGCAAAAGGAAATCCCTACAACCTTGGTTGACGATTTTATTCTGTCCCCCGTTG
TCAAGCGGAGCTTCATCCAGTCAATCAAGGTGATCAATGCCATCATTAAAAAATACGGATTGCCAAACGA
TATAATTATCGAGCTTGCACGAGAGAAGAACTCAAAGGACGCCCAGAAGATGATTAACGAAATGCAGAAG
CGCAACCGCCAGACAAACGAACGCATAGAGGAAATTATAAGAACAACCGGCAAAGAGAATGCCAAGTATC
TGATCGAGAAAATCAAGCTGCACGACATGCAAGAAGGCAAGTGCCTGTACTCTCTGGAAGCTATCCCACT
CGAAGATCTGCTGAATAATCCATTCAATTACGAGGTGGACGCCATCATCCCTAGATCCGTAAGCTTTGAC
AATTCCTTCAATAACAAAGTTCTGGTTAAACAGGAGGAAAATTCTAAAAAAGGGAACCGGACCCCGTTCC
AGTACCTGAGCTCCAGTGACAGCAAGATTAGCTACGAGACTTTTAAGAAACATATTCTGAATCTGGCCAA
AGGCAAAGGCAGGATCAGCAAGACCAAGAAGGAGTACCTCCTCGAAGAACGCGACATTAACAGATTTAGT
GTGCAGAAAGATTTCATCAACCGAAACCTTGTCGATACTCGGTACGCCACGAGAGGCCTGATGAATCTCC
TCAGGAGCTACTTCCGCGTCAATAATCTGGACGTTAAAGTCAAGAGCATAAATGGGGGATTCACCAGCTT
TCTGAGGAGAAAGTGGAAGTTTAAGAAGGAACGAAACAAAGGATACAAGCACCATGCTGAGGATGCTTTG
ATCATCGCTAACGCGGACTTTATCTTTAAGGAATGGAAAAAGCTGGATAAGGCAAAGAAAGTGATGGAAA
ACCAGATGTTCGAGGAGAAGCAGGCAGAGTCAATGCCTGAGATCGAGACAGAGCAGGAATACAAGGAAAT
TTTCATCACCCCTCATCAGATTAAACACATAAAGGACTTCAAAGACTATAAATACTCTCATAGGGTGGAC
AAAAAACCCAATCGCGAGCTCATTAATGACACCCTGTACTCAACACGGAAGGATGATAAAGGTAATACCT
TGATTGTGAATAATCTTAATGGATTGTATGACAAAGATAACGACAAGCTCAAGAAGCTGATCAACAAGTC
TCCAGAGAAGCTCCTTATGTATCACCACGACCCACAGACTTATCAGAAATTGAAACTGATCATGGAGCAA
TACGGGGATGAGAAGAACCCACTCTACAAATATTATGAGGAAACAGGTAATTACCTGACCAAGTACTCCA
AGAAGGATAACGGACCAGTGATCAAAAAGATAAAGTACTATGGCAACAAACTTAATGCGCATTTGGACAT
AACTGACGATTACCCCAATTCTCGAAACAAGGTTGTGAAGCTCTCCCTGAAGCCTTATAGATTTGACGTG
TACCTGGATAATGGGGTTTATAAATTCGTCACCGTGAAAAATCTGGACGTGATCAAAAAGGAGAACTATT
ATGAAGTAAACTCAAAGTGCTATGAGGAGGCGAAGAAGCTGAAGAAGATCTCCAATCAGGCCGAGTTCAT
CGCTTCCTTCTATAATAACGATCTCATCAAGATCAATGGAGAGCTTTATCGCGTCATTGGTGTGAACAAT
GACTTGCTGAACAGGATCGAAGTCAATATGATAGACATTACCTACCGGGAGTATCTCGAAAACATGAATG
ATAAACGGCCGCCTCGCATCATCAAGACAATCGCATCTAAAACTCAGTCAATAAAAAAGTACTCTACCGA
TATCCTGGGGAATCTCTATGAAGTGAAGTCAAAGAAGCACCCACAAATCATTAAAAAAGGTGGATCCGCA
GAAGCAGCAGCAAAGGAAGCAGCAGCAAAGGAAGCAGCAGCAAAGGCAGTCGACACCGGTCCAGCAGCTA
AGAGAGTTAAACTAGATTAGCGGCCGCATCGTCAGGCCAAGCTTCCATCGATAGACATGATAAGATACAT
TGATGAGTTTGGACAAACCACAACAAGAATGCAGTGAAAAAAATGCTTTATTTGTGAAATTTGTGATGCT
ATTGCTTTATTTGTAACCATTATAAGCTGCAATAAACAAGTTAACAACAACAATTGCATTCATTTTATGT
TTCAGGTACCTAGGCGAGACCCTGTCTCACAAAATAAAGTAAGCCCGGACTGAGTGCGGAAAGGCGGGCC
TGGCGGGTCTGGTCTCCCCATGCGGGCCACCAGAGGCCCTGCAGCCTTCAGTCGCTTGAAGGGGTAATGG
CGCTTCCACTCACAAACATGGCGGACAGAGCGTGTGAACGAGATGAACAGCCCCTCAAAAATATGGCCGC
CGAGGCTGGACGGCCGTGCCCCAGCAGCACCGCCTCCGCGCCCCACGTGATCTCTCGCCGGGCACAGCGC
TGACCGCGGAGGTCCAACCGGAAGAATGTCCGGATTGGACATTCGGAAGAGGGCCCGCCTTCCCTGGGGA
ATCTCTGCGCACGCGCAGAACGCTTCGACCAATGAAAACACAGGAAGCCGTCCGCGCAACCGCGTTGCGT
CACTTCTGCCGCCCCTGTTTCAAGGTATATAGCCGTAGACGGAACTTCGCCTTTCTCTCGGCCTTAGCGC
CATTTTTTTGGGTGAGTGTTTTTTGGTTCCTGCGTTGGGATTCCGTGTACAATCCATAGACATCTGACCT
CGGCACTTAGCATCATCACAGCAAACTAACTGTAGCCTTTCTCTCTTTCCCTGTAGAAACCTCTGCACCT
GAGGCCACCATGTCTAGACTGGACAAGAGCAAAGTCATAAACGGCGCTCTGGAATTACTCAATGGAGTCG
GTATCGAAGGCCTGACGACAAGGAAACTCGCTCAAAAGCTGGGAGTTGAGCAGCCTACCCTGTACTGGCA
CGTGAAGAACAAGCGGGCCCTGCTCGATGCCCTGCCAATCGAGATGCTGGACAGGCATCATACCCACTTC
TGCCCCCTGGAAGGCGAGTCATGGCAAGACTTTCTGCGGAACAACGCCAAGTCATTCCGCTGTGCTCTCC
TCTCACATCGCGACGGGGCTAAAGTGCATCTCGGCACCCGCCCAACAGAGAAACAGTACGAAACCCTGGA
AAATCAGCTCGCGTTCCTGTGTCAGCAAGGCTTCTCCCTGGAGAACGCACTGTACGCTCTGTCCGCCGTG
GGCCACTTTACACTGGGCTGCGTATTGGAGGAACAGGAGCATCAAGTAGCAAAAGAGGAAAGAGAGACAC
CTACCACCGATTCTATGCCCCCACTTCTGAGACAAGCAATTGAGCTGTTCGACCGGCAGGGAGCCGAACC
TGCCTTCCTTTTCGGCCTGGAACTAATCATATGTGGCCTGGAGAAACAGCTAAAGTGCGAAAGCGGCGGG
CCGGCCGACGCCCTTGACGATTTTGACTTAGACATGCTCCCAGCCGATGCCCTTGACGACTTTGACCTTG
ATATGCTGCCTGCTGACGCTCTTGACGATTTTGACCTTGACATGCTCCCCGGGTCCGGCGCTACTAACTT
CAGCCTGCTGAAGCAGGCTGGTGACGTCGAGGAGAATCCTGGTCCCATGATTGAACAAGATGGATTGCAC
GCAGGTTCTCCGGCCGCTTGGGTGGAGAGGCTATTCGGCTATGACTGGGCACAACAGACAATCGGCTGCT
CTGATGCCGCCGTGTTCCGGCTGTCAGCGCAGGGGCGCCCGGTTCTTTTTGTCAAGACCGACCTGTCCGG
TGCCCTGAATGAACTGCAGGACGAGGCAGCGCGGCTATCGTGGCTGGCCACGACGGGCGTTCCTTGCGCA
GCTGTGCTCGACGTTGTCACTGAAGCGGGAAGGGACTGGCTGCTATTGGGCGAAGTGCCGGGGCAGGATC
TCCTGTCATCTCACCTTGCTCCTGCCGAGAAAGTATCCATCATGGCTGATGCAATGCGGCGGCTGCATAC
GCTTGATCCGGCTACCTGCCCATTCGACCACCAAGCGAAACATCGCATCGAGCGAGCACGTACTCGGATG
GAAGCCGGTCTTGTCGATCAGGATGATCTGGACGAAGAGCATCAGGGGCTCGCGCCAGCCGAACTGTTCG
CCAGGCTCAAGGCGCGCATGCCCGACGGCGAGGATCTCGTCGTGACCCACGGTGATGCCTGCTTGCCGAA
TATCATGGTGGAAAATGGCCGCTTTTCTGGATTCATCGACTGTGGCCGGCTGGGTGTGGCGGACCGCTAT
CAGGACATAGCGTTGGCTACCCGTGATATTGCTGAAGAGCTTGGCGGCGAATGGGCTGACCGCTTCCTCG
TGCTTTACGGTATCGCCGCTCCCGATTCGCAGCGCATCGCCTTCTATCGCCTTCTTGACGAGTTCTTCTG
ATTCGAAGGCCTGTCGTGAAGCTTGGGGATCAATTCTCTAGAGCTCGCTGATCAGCCTCGACTGTGCCTT
CTAGTTGCCAGCCATCTGTTGTTTGCCCCTCCCCCGTGCCTTCCTTGACCCTGGAAGGTGCCACTCCCAC
TGTCCTTTCCTAATAAAATGAGGAAATTGCATCGCATTGTCTGAGTAGGTGTCATTCTATTCTGGGGGGT
GGGGTGGGGCAGGACAGCAAGGGGGAGGATTGGGAAGACAATAGCAGGCATGCTGGGGATGCGGTGGGCT
CTATGGCTTCTGAGGCGGAAAGAACCAGCTGGGCCTACTAGCTACTCGGGACCCCTTACCGAAACATCGC
CGCATTCTGCAGAGGAGTCGAGTGTATGTAAACTTCTGACCCACTGGGAATGTGATGAAAGAAATAAAAG
CTGAAATGAATCATTCTCTCTACTATTATTCTGATATTTCACATTCTTAAAATAAAGTGGTGATCCTAAC
TGACCTAAGACAGGGAATTTTTACTAGGATTAAATGTCAGGAATTGTGAAAAAGTGAGTTTAAATGTATT
TGGCTAAGGTGTATGTAAACTTCCGACTTCAACTGTATAGGGATCCGCTTCCTCGCTCACTGACTCGCTG
CGCTCGGTCGTTCGGCTGCGGCGAGCGGTATCAGCTCACTCAAAGGCGGTAATACGGTTATCCACAGAAT
CAGGGGATAACGCAGGAAAGAACATGTGAGCAAAAGGCCAGCAAAAGGCCAGGAACCGTAAAAAGGCCGC
GTTGCTGGCGTTTTTCCATAGGCTCCGCCCCCCTGACGAGCATCACAAAAATCGACGCTCAAGTCAGAGG
TGGCGAAACCCGACAGGACTATAAAGATACCAGGCGTTTCCCCCTGGAAGCTCCCTCGTGCGCTCTCCTG
TTCCGACCCTGCCGCTTACCGGATACCTGTCCGCCTTTCTCCCTTCGGGAAGCGTGGCGCTTTCTCATAG
CTCACGCTGTAGGTATCTCAGTTCGGTGTAGGTCGTTCGCTCCAAGCTGGGCTGTGTGCACGAACCCCCC
GTTCAGCCCGACCGCTGCGCCTTATCCGGTAACTATCGTCTTGAGTCCAACCCGGTAAGACACGACTTAT
CGCCACTGGCAGCAGCCACTGGTAACAGGATTAGCAGAGCGAGGTATGTAGGCGGTGCTACAGAGTTCTT
GAAGTGGTGGCCTAACTACGGCTACACTAGAAGAACAGTATTTGGTATCTGCGCTCTGCTGAAGCCAGTT
ACCTTCGGAAAAAGAGTTGGTAGCTCTTGATCCGGCAAACAAACCACCGCTGGTAGCGGTGGTTTTTTTG
TTTGCAAGCAGCAGATTACGCGCAGAAAAAAAGGATCTCAAGAAGATCCTTTGATCTTTTCTACGGGGTC
TGACGCTCAGTGGAACGAAAACTCACGTTAAGGGATTTTGGTCATGAGATTATCAAAAAGGATCTTCACC
TAGATCCTTTTAAATTAAAAATGAAGTTTTAAATCAATCTAAAGTATATATGAGTAAACTTGGTCTGACA
GTTACCAATGCTTAATCAGTGAGGCACCTATCTCAGCGATCTGTCTATTTCGTTCATCCATAGTTGCCTG
ACTCCCCGTCGTGTAGATAACTACGATACGGGAGGGCTTACCATCTGGCCCCAGTGCTGCAATGATACCG
CGAGACCCACGCTCACCGGCTCCAGATTTATCAGCAATAAACCAGCCAGCCGGAAGGGCCGAGCGCAGAA
GTGGTCCTGCAACTTTATCCGCCTCCATCCAGTCTATTAATTGTTGCCGGGAAGCTAGAGTAAGTAGTTC
GCCAGTTAATAGTTTGCGCAACGTTGTTGCCATTGCTACAGGCATCGTGGTGTCACGCTCGTCGTTTGGT
ATGGCTTCATTCAGCTCCGGTTCCCAACGATCAAGGCGAGTTACATGATCCCCCATGTTGTGCAAAAAAG
CGGTTAGCTCCTTCGGTCCTCCGATCGTTGTCAGAAGTAAGTTGGCCGCAGTGTTATCACTCATGGTTAT
GGCAGCACTGCATAATTCTCTTACTGTCATGCCATCCGTAAGATGCTTTTCTGTGACTGGTGAGTACTCA
ACCAAGTCATTCTGAGAATAGTGTATGCGGCGACCGAGTTGCTCTTGCCCGGCGTCAATACGGGATAATA
CCGCGCCACATAGCAGAACTTTAAAAGTGCTCATCATTGGAAAACGTTCTTCGGGGCGAAAACTCTCAAG
GATCTTACCGCTGTTGAGATCCAGTTCGATGTAACCCACTCGTGCACCCAACTGATCTTCAGCATCTTTT
ACTTTCACCAGCGTTTCTGGGTGAGCAAAAACAGGAAGGCAAAATGCCGCAAAAAAGGGAATAAGGGCGA
CACGGAAATGTTGAATACTCATACTCTTCCTTTTTCAATATTATTGAAGCATTTATCAGGGTTATTGTCT
CATGAGCGGATACATATTTGAATGTATTTAGAAAAATAAACAAATAGGGGTTCCGCGCACATTTCCCCGA
AAAGTGCCACCTGATGCGGTGTGAAATACCGCACAGATGCGTAAGGAGAAAATACCGCATCAGGAAATTG
TAAGCGTTAATATTTTGTTAAAATTGGATCCCTATA
Features (pLannotate 1.2.2; 14 found; start..end, strand, type, name):
    284..596     +  promoter       tight TRE promoter: Tet-responsive promoter PTight, consisting of seven tet operator sequences followed by the minimal CMV promoter
    683..868     +  CDS            KRAB: Krüppel-associated box (KRAB) transcriptional repression domain from the human zinc finger protein ZNF10 (Margolin et al., 1994)
    896..4051    +  CDS            cas9: CAS9_STAAU - Experimental evidence at protein level: Swiss-Prot protein existence level 1. CRISPR (clustered regularly interspaced short palindromic repeat) is an adaptive immune system that provides protection against mobile genetic elements (viruses, transposable elements and conjugative plasmids). CRISPR clusters contain spacers, sequences complementary to antecedent mobile elements, and target invading nucleic acids. CRISPR clusters are transcribed and processed into CRISPR RNA (crRNA). In type II CRISPR systems correct processing of pre-crRNA requires a trans- encoded small RNA (tracrRNA)
   4231..4312    -  polyA_signal   SV40 poly(A) signal: SV40 polyadenylation signal
   4980..5677    +  CDS            rtTA3 (fragment): reverse tetracycline transactivator 3 activates expression from Tet-responsive promoters in the presence of doxycycline
   5607..5717    +  CDS            VP48: 3 tandem repeats of the minimal activation domain of herpes simplex virus VP16 (Cheng et al., 2013)
   5787..6578    +  CDS            neo: KKA2_KLEPN - Also known as kan, nptII. Experimental evidence at protein level: Swiss-Prot protein existence level 1. Resistance to kanamycin, neomycin, paromomycin, ribostamycin, butirosin and gentamicin B. From Klebsiella pneumoniae.
   6642..6866    +  polyA_signal   bGH poly(A) signal: bovine growth hormone polyadenylation signal
   6870..6891    +  promoter       SV40 promoter (fragment): SV40 enhancer and early promoter
   7363..7951    -  rep_origin     ori: high-copy-number ColE1/pMB1/pBR322/pUC origin of replication
   8122..8982    -  CDS            AmpR: β-lactamase; bla; confers resistance to ampicillin, carbenicillin, and related antibiotics
   8983..9087    -  promoter       AmpR promoter: bla
   9114..9164    +  misc_feature   bom (fragment): basis of mobility region from pBR322
   9165..9195    -  rep_origin     M13 ori (fragment): M13 bacteriophage origin of replication; arrow indicates direction of (+) strand synthesis
