[The description below was written by a language model from this plasmid's Addgene catalogue record and pLannotate feature annotations shown in this document.]
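Description:
(364) SB KRAB-SadCas9 is a 9.2 kb Sleeping Beauty transposon plasmid for doxycycline-inducible (TET-On) expression of a CRISPR interference repressor in mammalian cells. It is built on a Sleeping Beauty TET-On backbone and is propagated in E. coli through a high-copy ColE1/pUC-type origin with ampicillin selection from the β-lactamase gene. The transposon inverted repeats that define the mobilised segment are not called out in the feature table, although the catalogue entry classifies the vector as a transposon. Stable genomic integration would depend on Sleeping Beauty transposase supplied from another source, since none is annotated here.

The payload is a mammalian codon-optimised, nuclease-dead Staphylococcus aureus Cas9 of about 3.5 kb, cloned between EcoRI and NotI sites. It carries the KRAB transcriptional repression domain from human ZNF10 at its N terminus and a myc NLS at its C terminus. The fusion is driven by the tight TRE promoter, which consists of seven tet operators upstream of a minimal CMV promoter, and an SV40 polyadenylation signal lies downstream of it. A second cassette encodes the reverse tetracycline transactivator rtTA3, with its VP16-derived activation repeats, followed by the neomycin phosphotransferase gene and a bGH poly(A) signal. This cassette supplies both the doxycycline-responsive activator and G418 selection of integrants. Neither its promoter nor the element linking the two coding sequences is annotated.

The plasmid deliberately lacks a U6-gRNA cassette, so a guide RNA must be provided separately to direct KRAB-SadCas9 to a target promoter. The associated work concerned optimising S. aureus dCas9 and CRISPRi elements for repressing an endogenous gene.
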