Addgene plasmid #163022: (364) SB KRAB-SadCas9
Purpose: Sleeping Beauty TET-On expression of CRISPRi (without U6-gRNA)
Depositing lab: Tonia Rex. Depositing organization: Vanderbilt University. Publication: Optimization of S. aureus dCas9 and CRISPRi Elements for a Single Adeno-Associated Virus that Targets an Endogenous Gene. Backstrom JR, Sheng J, Wang MC, Bernardo-Colon A, Rex TS. Mol Ther Methods Clin Dev. 2020 Sep 6;19:139-148. doi: 10.1016/j.omtm.2020.09.001. eCollection 2020 Dec 11. PubMed 33024795.
Backbone
  Vector backbone: Sleeping Beauty TET-On
  Backbone manufacturer: Eric Kowarz (Addgene plasmid # 60509)
  Backbone size w/o insert (bp): 5700
  Total vector size (bp): 9206
  Vector type: Mammalian Expression ; Transposon
  Selectable markers: Neomycin (select with G418)
Growth in bacteria
  Bacterial resistance: Ampicillin, 100 μg/mL
  Growth temperature: 37°C
  Growth strain: NEB Stable
  Growth instructions: 34-35 degrees is ideal
  Copy number: High Copy
Gene/Insert
  Gene/Insert name: Mammalian codon-optimized SadCas9
  Species: S. aureus
  Insert size (bp): 3483
  Promoter: TET-On
  Tag / fusion protein: KRAB (N terminal on insert); myc NLS (C terminal on insert)
  Cloning method: Restriction Enzyme; 5′ cloning site EcoR1 (not destroyed); 3′ cloning site Not1 (not destroyed)
  Sequencing primers: 5′ SB-Tre-S; 3′ SVpa-Seq-A
Resource information
  A portion of this plasmid was derived from a plasmid made by: Keith Joung (S. aureus dCas9 from Addgene #70703).
Terms and licenses: Academic/Nonprofit Terms; Industry Terms: Not Available to Industry
How to cite: (364) SB KRAB-SadCas9 was a gift from Tonia Rex (Addgene plasmid # 163022 ; http://n2t.net/addgene:163022 ; RRID:Addgene_163022)
